Addgene plasmid #31130: pCSFLPe
Depositing lab: Gerhart Ryffel. Depositing organization: Universitaetsklinikum Essen. Publication: FLP and Cre recombinase function in Xenopus embryos. Werdien D, Peiler G, Ryffel GU. Nucleic Acids Res. 2001 Jun 1. 29(11):E53-3. 10.1093/nar/29.11.e53 PubMed 11376165.
Backbone
  Vector backbone: pCS2+
  Backbone size w/o insert (bp): 4100
  Vector type: Mammalian Expression
Growth in bacteria
  Bacterial resistance: Ampicillin, 100 μg/mL
  Growth temperature: 37°C
  Growth strain: DH5alpha
  Copy number: High Copy
Gene/Insert
  Gene/Insert name: FLP recombinase (alt name: FLP)
  Species: S. cerevisiae (budding yeast)
  Insert size (bp): 1370
  Cloning method: Restriction Enzyme; 5′ cloning site BamHI (destroyed during cloning); 3′ cloning site XbaI (not destroyed)
  Sequencing primers: 5′ n/a
Terms and licenses: Academic/Nonprofit Terms; Industry Terms: Not Available to Industry
How to cite: pCSFLPe was a gift from Gerhart Ryffel (Addgene plasmid # 31130 ; http://n2t.net/addgene:31130 ; RRID:Addgene_31130)
