[The description below was written by a language model from this plasmid's Addgene catalogue record and pLannotate feature annotations shown in this document.]
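Description:
pCSFLPe is a FLP recombinase expression plasmid built on the pCS2+ backbone, a multipurpose vector catalogued here as a mammalian expression vector. The associated publication concerns FLP and Cre recombinase function in Xenopus embryos. The depositor's full sequence is 5,342 nt, broadly consistent with a roughly 4.1 kb backbone carrying a roughly 1.37 kb insert. In E. coli the plasmid replicates from a high-copy ColE1/pUC-type origin and is selected with ampicillin through the β-lactamase gene and its native promoter. An f1 phage origin is also present, along with backbone remnants of the lac region (lac promoter and operator, CAP site, and fragments of lacI and lacZα) that play no part in expressing the insert.

The payload is the coding sequence for FLP, the site-specific recombinase of Saccharomyces cerevisiae, which catalyses recombination between FRT target sites. It was inserted between BamHI (destroyed during cloning) and XbaI. The name suggests the enhanced FLPe variant, but the record lists the insert only as FLP and records no mutations. Because the plasmid is circular, the simian cytomegalovirus IE94 enhancer/promoter annotated at the end of the sequence lies directly upstream of the SP6 promoter and the FLP open reading frame, and an SV40 polyadenylation signal follows the coding region. This arrangement permits two modes of use. The plasmid DNA can drive FLP expression in vertebrate cells or embryos from the CMV IE94 promoter, or the SP6 promoter can be used to make sense mRNA in vitro, for example for embryo injection. Downstream T7 (partial) and T3 promoters face back toward the insert. The construct supplies FLP activity for excising, inverting or activating FRT-flanked cassettes in reporter or transgenic settings.
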