Features (pLannotate 1.2.2; 15 found; start..end, strand, type, name):
     35..53      +  promoter       SP6 promoter: promoter for bacteriophage SP6 RNA polymerase
     94..1361    +  CDS            FLP (fragment): site-specific recombinase FLP is a site-specific recombinase from Saccharomyces cerevisiae. Recombination occurs at FRT sequences.
   1369..1386    -  promoter       T7 promoter (fragment): promoter for bacteriophage T7 RNA polymerase
   1391..1525    -  polyA_signal   SV40 poly(A) signal: SV40 polyadenylation signal
   1638..1656    -  promoter       T3 promoter: promoter for bacteriophage T3 RNA polymerase
   1701..1717    -  protein_bind   lac operator: The lac repressor binds to the lac operator to inhibit transcription in E. coli. This inhibition can be relieved by adding lactose or isopropyl-β-D-thiogalactopyranoside (IPTG). lac repressor encoded by lacI
   1725..1755    -  promoter       lac promoter: promoter for the E. coli lac operon
   1770..1791    -  protein_bind   CAP binding site: CAP binding activates transcription in the presence of cAMP. E. coli catabolite activator protein
   1804..1896    -  CDS            lacI (fragment): lac repressor; lacI; The lac repressor binds to the lac operator to inhibit transcription in E. coli. This inhibition can be relieved by adding lactose or isopropyl-β-D-thiogalactopyranoside (IPTG).
   2079..2667    -  rep_origin     ori: high-copy-number ColE1/pMB1/pBR322/pUC origin of replication
   2838..3698    -  CDS            AmpR: β-lactamase; bla; confers resistance to ampicillin, carbenicillin, and related antibiotics
   3699..3803    -  promoter       AmpR promoter: bla
   3856..4284    -  rep_origin     f1 ori (sequence partly withheld): f1 bacteriophage origin of replication; arrow indicates direction of (+) strand synthesis
   4289..4355    -  CDS            lacZα (fragment): LacZα fragment of β-galactosidase; lacZ fragment
   4358..5342    +  promoter       CMV IE94 promoter: enhancer/promoter region of simian cytomegalovirus major immediate early transcription unit IE94
>Addgene plasmid #31130 | pCSFLPe | depositor full sequence | sequence record 14292 | Author sequence
CGCCATTCTGCCTGGGGACGTCGGAGCAAGCTTGATTTAGGTGACACTATAGAATACAAGCTACTTGTTC
TTTTTGCAGGATCCACAGCCACCATGCCACAATTTGATATATTATGTAAAACACCACCTAAGGTCCTGGT
TCGTCAGTTTGTGGAAAGGTTTGAAAGACCTTCAGGGGAAAAAATAGCATCATGTGCTGCTGAACTAACC
TATTTATGTTGGATGATTACTCATAACGGAACAGCAATCAAGAGAGCCACATTCATGAGCTATAATACTA
TCATAAGCAATTCGCTGAGTTTCGATATTGTCAACAAATCACTCCAGTTTAAATACAAGACGCAAAAAGC
AACAATTCTGGAAGCCTCATTAAAGAAATTAATTCCTGCTTGGGAATTTACAATTATTCCTTACAATGGA
CAAAAACATCAATCTGATATCACTGATATTGTAAGTAGTTTGCAATTACAGTTCGAATCATCGGAAGAAG
CAGATAAGGGAAATAGCCACAGTAAAAAAATGCTTAAAGCACTTCTAAGTGAGGGTGAAAGCATCTGGGA
GATCACTGAGAAAATACTAAATTCGTTTGAGTATACCTCGAGATTTACAAAAACAAAAACTTTATACCAA
TTCCTCTTCCTAGCTACTTTCATCAATTGTGGAAGATTCAGCGATATTAAGAACGTTGATCCGAAATCAT
TTAAATTAGTCCAAAATAAGTATCTGGGAGTAATAATCCAGTGTTTAGTGACAGAGACAAAGACAAGCGT
TAGTAGGCACATATACTTCTTTAGCGCAAGGGGTAGGATCGATCCACTTGTATATTTGGATGAATTTTTG
AGGAATTCTGAACCAGTCCTAAAACGAGTAAATAGGACCGGCAATTCTTCAAGCAACAAACAGGAATACC
AATTATTAAAAGATAACTTAGTCAGATCGTACAACAAGGCTTTGAAGAAAAATGCGCCTTATCCAATCTT
TGCTATAAAGAATGGCCCAAAATCTCACATTGGAAGACATTTGATGACCTCATTTCTGTCAATGAAGGGC
CTAACGGAGTTGACTAATGTTGTGGGAAATTGGAGCGATAAGCGTGCTTCTGCCGTGGCCAGGACAACGT
ATACTCATCAGATAACAGCAATACCTGATCACTACTTCGCACTAGTTTCTCGGTACTATGCATATGATCC
AATATCAAAGGAAATGATAGCATTGAAGGATGAGACTAATCCAATTGAGGAGTGGCAGCATATAGAACAG
CTAAAGGGTAGTGCTGAAGGAAGCATACGATACCCCGCATGGAATGGGATAATATCACAGGAGGTACTAG
ACTACCTTTCATCCTACATAAATAGACGCATTCTAGAACTATAGTGAGTCGTATTACGTAGATCCAGACA
TGATAAGATACATTGATGAGTTTGGACAAACCACAACTAGAATGCAGTGAAAAAAATGCTTTATTTGTGA
AATTTGTGATGCTATTGCTTTATTTGTAACCATTATAAGCTGCAATAAACAAGTTAACAACAACAATTGC
ATTCATTTTATGTTTCAGGTTCAGGGGGAGGTGTGGGAGGTTTTTTAATTCGCGGCCGCGGCGCCAATGC
ATTGGGCCCGGTACCCAGCTTTTGTTCCCTTTAGTGAGGGTTAATTGCGCGCTTGGCGTAATCATGGTCA
TAGCTGTTTCCTGTGTGAAATTGTTATCCGCTCACAATTCCACACAACATACGAGCCGGAAGCATAAAGT
GTAAAGCCTGGGGTGCCTAATGAGTGAGCTAACTCACATTAATTGCGTTGCGCTCACTGCCCGCTTTCCA
GTCGGGAAACCTGTCGTGCCAGCTGCATTAATGAATCGGCCAACGCGCGGGGAGAGGCGGTTTGCGTATT
GGGCGCTCTTCCGCTTCCTCGCTCACTGACTCGCTGCGCTCGGTCGTTCGGCTGCGGCGAGCGGTATCAG
CTCACTCAAAGGCGGTAATACGGTTATCCACAGAATCAGGGGATAACGCAGGAAAGAACATGTGAGCAAA
AGGCCAGCAAAAGGCCAGGAACCGTAAAAAGGCCGCGTTGCTGGCGTTTTTCCATAGGCTCCGCCCCCCT
GACGAGCATCACAAAAATCGACGCTCAAGTCAGAGGTGGCGAAACCCGACAGGACTATAAAGATACCAGG
CGTTTCCCCCTGGAAGCTCCCTCGTGCGCTCTCCTGTTCCGACCCTGCCGCTTACCGGATACCTGTCCGC
CTTTCTCCCTTCGGGAAGCGTGGCGCTTTCTCATAGCTCACGCTGTAGGTATCTCAGTTCGGTGTAGGTC
GTTCGCTCCAAGCTGGGCTGTGTGCACGAACCCCCCGTTCAGCCCGACCGCTGCGCCTTATCCGGTAACT
ATCGTCTTGAGTCCAACCCGGTAAGACACGACTTATCGCCACTGGCAGCAGCCACTGGTAACAGGATTAG
CAGAGCGAGGTATGTAGGCGGTGCTACAGAGTTCTTGAAGTGGTGGCCTAACTACGGCTACACTAGAAGG
ACAGTATTTGGTATCTGCGCTCTGCTGAAGCCAGTTACCTTCGGAAAAAGAGTTGGTAGCTCTTGATCCG
GCAAACAAACCACCGCTGGTAGCGGTGGTTTTTTTGTTTGCAAGCAGCAGATTACGCGCAGAAAAAAAGG
ATCTCAAGAAGATCCTTTGATCTTTTCTACGGGGTCTGACGCTCAGTGGAACGAAAACTCACGTTAAGGG
ATTTTGGTCATGAGATTATCAAAAAGGATCTTCACCTAGATCCTTTTAAATTAAAAATGAAGTTTTAAAT
CAATCTAAAGTATATATGAGTAAACTTGGTCTGACAGTTACCAATGCTTAATCAGTGAGGCACCTATCTC
AGCGATCTGTCTATTTCGTTCATCCATAGTTGCCTGACTCCCCGTCGTGTAGATAACTACGATACGGGAG
GGCTTACCATCTGGCCCCAGTGCTGCAATGATACCGCGAGACCCACGCTCACCGGCTCCAGATTTATCAG
CAATAAACCAGCCAGCCGGAAGGGCCGAGCGCAGAAGTGGTCCTGCAACTTTATCCGCCTCCATCCAGTC
TATTAATTGTTGCCGGGAAGCTAGAGTAAGTAGTTCGCCAGTTAATAGTTTGCGCAACGTTGTTGCCATT
GCTACAGGCATCGTGGTGTCACGCTCGTCGTTTGGTATGGCTTCATTCAGCTCCGGTTCCCAACGATCAA
GGCGAGTTACATGATCCCCCATGTTGTGCAAAAAAGCGGTTAGCTCCTTCGGTCCTCCGATCGTTGTCAG
AAGTAAGTTGGCCGCAGTGTTATCACTCATGGTTATGGCAGCACTGCATAATTCTCTTACTGTCATGCCA
TCCGTAAGATGCTTTTCTGTGACTGGTGAGTACTCAACCAAGTCATTCTGAGAATAGTGTATGCGGCGAC
CGAGTTGCTCTTGCCCGGCGTCAATACGGGATAATACCGCGCCACATAGCAGAACTTTAAAAGTGCTCAT
CATTGGAAAACGTTCTTCGGGGCGAAAACTCTCAAGGATCTTACCGCTGTTGAGATCCAGTTCGATGTAA
CCCACTCGTGCACCCAACTGATCTTCAGCATCTTTTACTTTCACCAGCGTTTCTGGGTGAGCAAAAACAG
GAAGGCAAAATGCCGCAAAAAAGGGAATAAGGGCGACACGGAAATGTTGAATACTCATACTCTTCCTTTT
TCAATATTATTGAAGCATTTATCAGGGTTATTGTCTCATGAGCGGATACATATTTGAATGTATTTAGAAA
AATAAACAAATAGGGGTTCCGCGCACATTTCCCCGAAAAGTGCCACCTAAATTGTAAGCGTTAATATTTT
GTTAAAATTCGCGTTAAATTTTTGTTAAATCAGCTCATTTTTTAACCAATAGGCCGAAATCGGCAAAATC
CCTTATAAATCAAAAGAATAGACCGAGATAGGGT
[37 nt withheld, positions 3955-3991]
AAAGAACGTGGACTCCAACGTCAAAGG
[49 nt withheld, positions 4019-4067]
T
[91 nt withheld, positions 4069-4159]
G
[124 nt withheld, positions 4161-4284]
CCCATTCGCCATTCAGGCTGCGCAACTGTTGGGAAGGGCGATCGGTGCGGGCCTCTTCGCTATTACGCCA
GTCGACCATAGCCAATTCAATATGGCGTATATGGACTCATGCCAATTCAATATGGTGGATCTGGACCTGT
GCCAATTCAATATGGCGTATATGGACTCGTGCCAATTCAATATGGTGGATCTGGACCCCAGCCAATTCAA
TATGGCGGACTTGGCACCATGCCAATTCAATATGGCGGACTTGGCACTGTGCCAACTGGGGAGGGGTCTA
CTTGGCACGGTGCCAAGTTTGAGGAGGGGTCTTGGCCCTGTGCCAAGTCCGCCATATTGAATTGGCATGG
TGCCAATAATGGCGGCCATATTGGCTATATGCCAGGATCAATATATAGGCAATATCCAATATGGCCCTAT
GCCAATATGGCTATTGGCCAGGTTCAATACTATGTATTGGCCCTATGCCATATAGTATTCCATATATGGG
TTTTCCTATTGACGTAGATAGCCCCTCCCAATGGGCGGTCCCATATACCATATATGGGGCTTCCTAATAC
CGCCCATAGCCACTCCCCCATTGACGTCAATGGTCTCTATATATGGTCTTTCCTATTGACGTCATATGGG
CGGTCCTATTGACGTATATGGCGCCTCCCCCATTGACGTCAATTACGGTAAATGGCCCGCCTGGCTCAAT
GCCCATTGACGTCAATAGGACCACCCACCATTGACGTCAATGGGATGGCTCATTGCCCATTCATATCCGT
TCTCACGCCCCCTATTGACGTCAATGACGGTAAATGGCCCACTTGGCAGTACATCAATATCTATTAATAG
TAACTTGGCAAGTACATTACTATTGGAAGTACGCCAGGGTACATTGGCAGTACTCCCATTGACGTCAATG
GCGGTAAATGGCCCGCGATGGCTGCCAAGTACATCCCCATTGACGTCAATGGGGAGGGGCAATGACGCAA
ATGGGCGTTCCATTGACGTAAATGGGCGGTAGGCGTGCCTAATGGGAGGTCTATATAAGCAATGCTCGTT
TAGGGAAC
