>Addgene plasmid #31130 | pCSFLPe | addgene partial sequence | sequence record 37052 | CMV-F 5'-CGCAAATGGGCGGTAGGCGTG-3'
CNGGGGCNTTAGCATGCTCGTTAGGGAACCGCCATTCTGCCTGGGGACGTCGGAGCAAGCTTGATTTAGG
TGACACTATAGAATACAAGCTACTTGTTCTTTTTGCAGGATCCACAGCCACCATGCCACAATTTGATATA
TTATGTAAAACACCACCTAAGGTCCTGGTTCGTCAGTTTGTGGAAAGGTTTGAAAGACCTTCAGGGGAAA
AAATAGCATCATGTGCTGCTGAACTAACCTATTTATGTTGGATGATTACTCATAACGGAACAGCAATCAA
GAGAGCCACATTCATGAGCTATAATACTATCATAAGCAATTCGCTGAGTTTCGATATTGTCAACAAATCA
CTCCAGTTTAAATACAAGACGCAAAAAGCAACAATTCTGGAAGCCTCATTAAAGAAATTAATTCCTGCTT
GGGAATTTACAATTATTCCTTACAATGGACAAAAACATCAATCTGATATCACTGATATTGTAAGTAGTTT
GCAATTACAGTTCGAATCATCGGAAGAAGCAGATAAGGGAAATAGCCACAGTAAAAAAATGCTTAAAGCA
CTTCTAAGTGAGGGTGAAAGCATCTGGGAGATCACTGAGAAAATACTAAATTCGTTTGAGTATACCTCGA
GATTTACAAAAACAAAAACTTTATACCAATTCCTCTTCCTAGCTACTTTCATCAATTGTGGAAGATTCAG
CGATATTAAGAACGTTGATCCGAAATCATTTAAATTAGTCCAAAATAAGTATCTGGGAGTAATAATCCAG
TGTTTAGTGACAGAGACAAAGACAAGCGTTAGTAGGCACATATACTTCTTTAGCGCAAGGGGTAGGATCG
ATCCACTTGTATATTTGGATGAATTTTTGAGGAATTCTGAACCAGTCCTAAACAGATAAA
